>Addgene plasmid #145949 | pAc5.1B-lambdaN-HA-DmZuc_B | depositor full sequence | sequence record 288394 | Full Sequence
CTTCAAGGAATTAATTCTATATTCTAAAAACACAAATGATACTTCTAAAAAAAATCATGAATGGCATCAA
CTCTGAATCAAATCTTTGCAGATGCACCTACTTCTCATTTCCACTGTCACATCATTTTTCCAGATCTCGC
TGCCTGTTATGTGGCCCACAAACCAAGACACGTTTTATGGCCATTAAAGCTGGCTGATCGTCGCCAAACA
CCAAATACATATCAATATGTACATTCGAGAAAGAAGCGATCAAAGAAGCGTCTTCGGGCGAGTAGGAGAA
TGCGGAGGAGAAGGAGAACGAGCTGATCTAGTATCTCTCCACAATCCAATGCCAACTGACCAACTGGCCA
TATTCGGAGCAATTTGAAGCCAATTTCCATCGCCTGGCGATCGCTCCATTCTTGGCTATATGTTTTTCAC
CGTTCCCGGGGCCATTTTCAAAGACTCGTCGGTAAGATAAGATTGTGTCACTCGCTGTCTCTCTTCATTT
GTCGAAGAATGCTGAGGAATTTCGCGATGACGTCGGCGAGTATTTTGAAGAATGAGAATAATTTGTATTT
ATACGAAAATCAGTTAGTGGAATTTTCTACAAAAACATGTTATCTATAGATAATTTTGTTGCAAAATATG
TTGACTATGACAAAGATTGTATGTATATACCTTTAATGTATTCTCATTTTCTTATGTATTTATAATGGCA
ATGATGATACTGATGATATTTTAAGATGATGCCAGACCACAGGCTGATTTCTGCGTCTTTTGCCGAACGC
AGTGCATGTGCGGTTGTTGTTTTTTGGAATAGTTTCAATTTTCGGACTGTCCGCTTTGATTTCAGTTTCT
TGGCTTATTCAAAAAGCAAAGTAAAGCCAAAAAAGCGAGATGGCAATACCAAATGCGGCAAAACGGTAGT
GGAAGGAAAGGGGTGCGGGGCAGCGGAAGGAAGGGTGGGGCGGGGCGTGGCGGGGTCTGTGGCTGGGCGC
GACGTCACCGACGTTGGAGCCACTCCTTTGACCATGTGTGCGTGTGTGTATTATTCGTGTCTCGCCACTC
GCCGGTTGTTTTTTTCTTTTTATCTCGCTCTCTCTAGCGCCATCTCGTACGCATGCTCAACGCACCGCAT
GTTGCCGTGTCCTTTATGCGTCATTTTGGCTCGAAATAGGCAATTATTTAAACAAAGATTAGTCAACGAA
AACGCTAAAATAAATAAGTCTACAATATGGTTACTTATTGCCATGTGTGTGCAGCCAACGATAGCAACAA
AAGCAACAACACAGTGGCTTTCCCTCTTTCACTTTTTGTTTGCAAGCGCGTGCGAGCAAGACGGCACGAC
CGGCAAACGCAATTACGCTGACAAAGAGCAGACGAAGTTTTGGCCGAAAAACATCAAGGCGCCTGATACG
AATGCATTTGCAATAACAATTGCGATATTTAATATTGTTTATGAAGCTGTTTGACTTCAAAACACACAAA
AAAAAAAATAAAACAAATTATTTGAAAGAGAATTAGGAATCGGACAGCTTATCGTTACGGGCTAACAGCA
CACCGAGACGAAATAGCTTACCTGACGTCACAGCCTCTGGAAGAACTGCCGCCAAGCAGAGAGAGAGAGA
AAAAGAGGGAGAGCAGCTTAGACCGCATGTGCTTGTGTGTGAGGCGTCTCTCTCTTCGTCTCCTGTTTGC
GCAAACGCATAGACTGCACTGAGAAAATCGATTACCTATTTTTTATGAATGAATATTTGCACTATTACTA
TTCAAAACTATTAAGATAGCAATCACATTCAATAGCCAAATACTATACCACCTGAGCGATGCAACGAAAT
GATCAATTTGAGCAAAAATGCTGCATATTTAGGACGGCATCATTATAGAAATGCTTCTTGCTGTGTACTT
TTCTCTCGTCTGGCAGCTGTTTCGCCGTTATTGTTAAAACCGGCTTAAGTTAGGTGTGTTTTCTACGACT
AGTGATGCCCCTACTAGAAGATGTGTGTTGCACAAATGTCCCTGAATAACCAATTTGAAGTGCAGATAGC
AGTAAACGTAAGCTAATATGAATATTATTTAACTGTAATGTTTTAATATCGCTGGACATTACTAATAAAC
CCACTATAAACACATGTACATATGTATGTTTTGGCATACAATGAGTAGTTGGGGAAAAAATGTGTAAAAG
CACCGTGACCATCACAGCATAAAGATAACCAGCTGAAGTATCGAATATGAGTAACCCCCAAATTGAATCA
CATGCCGCAACTGATAGGACCCATGGAAGTACACTCTTCATGGCGATATACAAGACACACACAAGCACGA
ACACCCAGTTGCGGAGGAAATTCTCCGTAAATGAAAACCCAATCGGCGAACAATTCATACCCATATATGG
TAAAAGTTTTGAACGCGACTTGAGAGCGGAGAGCATTGCGGCTGATAAGGTTTTAGCGCTAAGCGGGCTT
TATAAAACGGGCTGCGGGACCAGTTTTCATATCACTACCGTTTGAGTTCTTGTGCTGTGTGGATACTCCT
CCCGACACAAAGCCGCTCCATCAGCCAGCAGTCGTCTAATCCAGAGACCCCGGATCGGGGTACCAACATG
GACGCACAAACACGACGACGTGAGCGTCGCGCTGAGAAACAAGCTCAATGGAAAGCTGCAAACGGTGGAT
CTCCTCCACATATGGCTTACCCATACGATGTTCCAGATTACGCTCCTCCAAGCTTGATGTTGATTACCCA
AATAATTATGAAACAAATTCGAGACTATCCCATTGTGTCCACAATAAGCATTGCCGTCAGCACTGTCCTG
GCCTCAGAGGTGATTTGGAAGCTGGTGCAGTGCTCGCGCAGCAAGCGAGAGAAGGCAAGCCGCGTGCACG
AAGTGATCATCTTCAATGAACTGGGCGAGATCTGTGCGGCGGTGCATATGCGCAACAGCAGCATGGGATC
CCAGAAACCACAAGTGTCGCCCTGCTGCAACACGCATTGTTCGCTGCGGAATGTGGCCAAGATCGTAGAG
CAGATCGATCGGGCTGTATACTCCATTGACCTGGCCATATACACCTTCACCTCGCTTTTTTTGGCGGATT
CAATAAAGCGGGCCCTGCAGCGCGGCGTGATTATCCGGATCATCAGCGACGGGGAGATGGTCTACTCCAA
AGGTTCTCAGATCAGTATGCTGGCACAATTGGGAGTTCCAGTTCGCGTCCCCATTACCACGAACTTGATG
CACAACAAATTCTGCATAATCGACGGCTTCGAGCGCGTCGAGGAGATTCGTCTGCTGAGGAAGCTCAAGT
TTATGCGTCCGTGCTATAGCATCGTGATCAGCGGCTCCGTAAACTGGACGGCTCTTGGACTGGGAGGCAA
TTGGGAGAACTGCATTATCACAGCTGACGACAAACTCACAGCCACGTTTCAGGCGGAATTCCAACGAATG
TGGCGGGCTTTTGCGAAGACCGAGGGGAGCCAAATCCAGCTCAAGTAGGCGGCCGCTCGAGTCTAGAGGG
CCCGCGGTTCGAAGGTAAGCCTATCCCTAACCCTCTCCTCGGTCTCGATTCTACGCGTACCGGTCATCAT
CACCATCACCATTGAGTTTAAACCCGCTGATCAGCCTCGACTGTGCCTTCTAAGGCCTGAGCTCGCTGAT
CAGCCTCGATCGAGGATCCAGACATGATAAGATACATTGATGAGTTTGGACAAACCACAACTAGAATGCA
GTGAAAAAAATGCTTTATTTGTGAAATTTGTGATGCTATTGCTTTATTTGTAACCATTATAAGCTGCAAT
AAACAAGTTAACAACAACAATTGCATTCATTTTATGTTTCAGGTTCAGGGGGAGGTGTGGGAGGTTTTTT
AAAGCAAGTAAAACCTCTACAAATGTGGTATGGCTGATTATGATCAGTCGACCGATGCCCTTGAGAGCCT
TCAACCCAGTCAGCTCCTTCCGGTGGGCGCGGGGCATGACTATCGTCGCCGCACTTATGACTGTCTTCTT
TATCATGCAACTCGTAGGACAGGTGCCGGCAGCGCTCTGGGTCATTTTCGGCGAGGACCGCTTTCGCTGG
AGCGCGACGATGATCGGCCTGTCGCTTGCGGTATTCGGAATCTTGCACGCCCTCGCTCAAGCCTTCGTCA
CTGGTCCCGCCACCAAACGTTTCGGCGAGAAGCAGGCCATTATCGCCGGCATGGCGGCCGACGCGCTGGG
CTACGTCTTGCTGGCGTTCGCGACGCGAGGCTGGATGGCCTTCCCCATTATGATTCTTCTCGCTTCCGGC
GGCATCGGGATGCCCGCGTTGCAGGCCATGCTGTCCAGGCAGGTAGATGACGACCATCAGGGACAGCTTC
AAGGATCGCTCGCGGCTCTTACCAGCCAGCAAAAGGCCAGGAACCGTAAAAAGGCCGCGTTGCTGGCGTT
TTTCCATAGGCTCCGCCCCCCTGACGAGCATCACAAAAATCGACGCTCAAGTCAGAGGTGGCGAAACCCG
ACAGGACTATAAAGATACCAGGCGTTTCCCCCTGGAAGCTCCCTCGTGCGCTCTCCTGTTCCGACCCTGC
CGCTTACCGGATACCTGTCCGCCTTTCTCCCTTCGGGAAGCGTGGCGCTTTCTCAATGCTCACGCTGTAG
GTATCTCAGTTCGGTGTAGGTCGTTCGCTCCAAGCTGGGCTGTGTGCACGAACCCCCCGTTCAGCCCGAC
CGCTGCGCCTTATCCGGTAACTATCGTCTTGAGTCCAACCCGGTAAGACACGACTTATCGCCACTGGCAG
CAGCCACTGGTAACAGGATTAGCAGAGCGAGGTATGTAGGCGGTGCTACAGAGTTCTTGAAGTGGTGGCC
TAACTACGGCTACACTAGAAGGACAGTATTTGGTATCTGCGCTCTGCTGAAGCCAGTTACCTTCGGAAAA
AGAGTTGGTAGCTCTTGATCCGGCAAACAAACCACCGCTGGTAGCGGTGGTTTTTTTGTTTGCAAGCAGC
AGATTACGCGCAGAAAAAAAGGATCTCAAGAAGATCCTTTGATCTTTTCTACGGGGTCTGACGCTCAGTG
GAACGAAAACTCACGTTAAGGGATTTTGGTCATGAGATTATCAAAAAGGATCTTCACCTAGATCCTTTTA
AATTAAAAATGAAGTTTTAAATCAATCTAAAGTATATATGAGTAAACTTGGTCTGACAGTTACCAATGCT
TAATCAGTGAGGCACCTATCTCAGCGATCTGTCTATTTCGTTCATCCATAGTTGCCTGACTCCCCGTCGT
GTAGATAACTACGATACGGGAGGGCTTACCATCTGGCCCCAGTGCTGCAATGATACCGCGAGACCCACGC
TCACCGGCTCCAGATTTATCAGCAATAAACCAGCCAGCCGGAAGGGCCGAGCGCAGAAGTGGTCCTGCAA
CTTTATCCGCCTCCATCCAGTCTATTAATTGTTGCCGGGAAGCTAGAGTAAGTAGTTCGCCAGTTAATAG
TTTGCGCAACGTTGTTGCCATTGCTGCAGGCATCGTGGTGTCACGCTCGTCGTTTGGTATGGCTTCATTC
AGCTCCGGTTCCCAACGATCAAGGCGAGTTACATGATCCCCCATGTTGTGCAAAAAAGCGGTTAGCTCCT
TCGGTCCTCCGATCGTTGTCAGAAGTAAGTTGGCCGCAGTGTTATCACTCATGGTTATGGCAGCACTGCA
TAATTCTCTTACTGTCATGCCATCCGTAAGATGCTTTTCTGTGACTGGTGAGTACTCAACCAAGTCATTC
TGAGAATAGTGTATGCGGCGACCGAGTTGCTCTTGCCCGGCGTCAACACGGGATAATACCGCGCCACATA
GCAGAACTTTAAAAGTGCTCATCATTGGAAAACGTTCTTCGGGGCGAAAACTCTCAAGGATCTTACCGCT
GTTGAGATCCAGTTCGATGTAACCCACTCGTGCACCCAACTGATCTTCAGCATCTTTTACTTTCACCAGC
GTTTCTGGGTGAGCAAAAACAGGAAGGCAAAATGCCGCAAAAAAGGGAATAAGGGCGACACGGAAATGTT
GAATACTCATACTCTTCCTTTTTCAATATTATTGAAGCATTTATCAGGGTTATTGTCTCATGAGCGGATA
CATATTTGAATGTATTTAGAAAAATAAACAAATAGGGGTTCCGCGCACATTTCCCCGAAAAGTGCCACCT
GACGTCTAAGAAACCATTATTATCATGACATTAACCTATAAAAATAGGCGTATCACGAGGCCCTTTCGT
Features (pLannotate 1.2.2; 11 found; start..end, strand, type, name):
     56..2568    +  promoter       Ac5 promoter: Drosophila melanogaster actin 5C promoter
   2588..2653    +  CDS            N (fragment): REGN_LAMBD - Experimental evidence at protein level: Swiss-Prot protein existence level 1. Plays a role as a transcriptional antitermination factor that allows the virus to initiate its lytic phase. Activates expression of the delayed viral early genes by modifying host RNA polymerase (RNAP) into a form that is resistant to termination signals. This antitermination function requires the host NusA protein which serves to stabilize the interaction between antitermination protein N and host RNA polymerase. From Escherichia phage lambda (Bacteriophage lambda).
   2678..2704    +  CDS            3xHA (fragment): three tandem HA epitope tags
   2717..3475    +  CDS            zuc: ZUC_DROME - Experimental evidence at protein level: Swiss-Prot protein existence level 1. Cardiolipin hydrolase present at the mitochondrial outer membrane required for piRNA metabolic process. Acts by catalyzing the hydrolysis of cardiolipin (diphosphatidylglycerol) to form phosphatidate (phosphatidic acid or PA) at the mitochondrial outer membrane surface, promoting the piRNA metabolic process. Plays a key role in primary biogenesis of piRNAs and is required during oogenesis to repress transposable elements and prevent their mobilization. piRNAs mediate the repression of transposable element
   3514..3555    +  CDS            V5 tag: epitope tag from simian virus 5
   3655..3789    -  polyA_signal   SV40 poly(A) signal: SV40 polyadenylation signal
   3812..3896    -  CDS            large T antigen (fragment): large T antigen from SV40 (simian virus 40)
   3897..4367    +  CDS            TcR (fragment): tetracycline efflux protein; tet; confers resistance to tetracycline
   4411..4999    -  rep_origin     ori: high-copy-number ColE1/pMB1/pBR322/pUC origin of replication
   5170..6030    -  CDS            AmpR: β-lactamase; bla; confers resistance to ampicillin, carbenicillin, and related antibiotics
   6031..6135    -  promoter       AmpR promoter: bla
