>Addgene plasmid #145949 | pAc5.1B-lambdaN-HA-DmZuc_B | addgene full sequence | sequence record 333045 | Addgene NGS Result
AGTGCCACCTGACGTCTAAGAAACCATTATTATCATGACATTAACCTATAAAAATAGGCGTATCACGAGG
CCCTTTCGTCTTCAAGAATTAATTCTATATTCTAAAAACACAAATGATACTTCTAAAAAAAAATCATGAA
TGGCATCAACTCTGAATCAAATCTTTGCAGATGCACCTACTTCTCATTTCCACTGTCACATCATTTTTCC
AGATCTCGCTGCCTGTTATGTGGCCCACAAACCAAGACACGTTTTATGGCCATTAAAGCTGGCTGATCGT
CGCCAAACACCAAATACATAATGAATATGTACACATTCGAGAAAGAAGCGATCAAAGAAGCGTCTTCGGG
CGGAGTAGGAGAATGCGGAGGAGAAGGAGAACGAGCTGATCTAGTATCTCTCCACAATCCAATGCCAACT
GACCAACTGGCCATATTCGGAGCAATTTGAAGCCAATTTCCATCGCCTGGCGATCGCTCCATTCTTGGCT
ATATGTTTTTCACCGTTACCCGGGGCCATTTTCAAAGACTCGTCGGCAAGATAAGATTGTGTCACTCGCT
GTCTCTCTTCATTTGTCGAAGAATGCTGAGGAATTTCGCGATGACGTCGGCGAGTATTTTGAAGAATGAG
AATAATTTGTATTTATACGAAAATCAGTTAGTGGAATTTTCTACAAAAACATGTTATCTATAGATAATTT
TGTTGCAAAATATGTTGACTATGACAAAGATTGTATGTATATACCTTTAATGTATTCTCATTTTCTTATG
TATTTATAATGGCAATGATGATACTGATGATATTTTAAGATGATGCCAGACCAAAAGGCTTGAATTTCTG
CGTCTTTTGCCGAACGCAGTGCATGTGCAATTGTTGTTTTTTGGAATATTCAATTTTCGGACTGTCCGCT
TTGATTTCAGTTTCTTGGCTTATTCAAAAAGCAAAGTAAAGCCAAAAAAGCGAGATGGCAATACCAAATG
CGGCAAAACGGTAGTGGAAGGAAAGGGGTGCGGGGCAGCGGAAGGAAGGGTGGGGCGGGGCGTGGCGGGG
TCTGTGGCTGGGCGCGACGTCACCGACGTTGGAGCCACTCCTTTGACCATGTGTGCGTGTGTGTATTATT
CGTGTCTCGCCACTCGCCGGTTGTTTTTTTCTTTTTATGCTGCGCTCTCTCTAGCGCCATCTCGCTTACG
CATGCTCAACGCACCGCATGTTGCCGTTTCCTTTTATGCGTCATTTTGGCTCGAAATAGGCAATTATTTA
AACAAAGATTAGTCAACGAAAACGCTAAAATAAATAAGTCTACAATATGGTTACTTATTGCCATGTGTGT
GCAGCCAACGATAGCAACAAAAGCAACAACACAGGTGGCTTTCCCTCTTTCACTTTTTGTTTGCAAGCCG
CGTGCGAGCAAGACGGCACGACCGGCAAACGCAATTACGCTGACAAAGAGCAGACGAAGTTTTGGCGAAA
AACATCAAGGCGCCTGATACGAATGCATTTGCAATAACAATTGCGATATTTAATATTGTTTATGAAGCTG
TTTGACTTCAAAACACACAAAAAAAAAAATAAAACAAATTATTTGAAAGAGAATTAGGAATCGGACGCTT
ATCGTTAGGGTAACAACAAGAAATGCTTACTGAGTCACAGCCTCTGGAAAACTGCCGCAAGCCAGAGAGA
GAGAGAAAAAGAGGGAGAGCAGCTTAGACCGCATGTGCTTGTGTGTGAGGCGTCTCTCTCTTCGTCTCTG
TTGCGCAAACGCATAGACTGCACTGAAAAAATCGATTACCTATTTTTTATGAATGAATATTTGCACTATT
ACTATTCAAAACTATTAAGATAGCAATCACATTCAATAGCCAAATACTATACCACCTGAGCGATGCAACG
AAATGATCAATTTGAGCAAAAATGCTGCATATTTAGGACGGCATCATTATAGAAATGCTTCTTGCTGTGT
ACTTTTCTCTCGTCTGGCAGCTGTTTCGCCGTTATTGTTAAAACCGGCTTAAGTTAGGTGTGTTTTCTAC
GACTAGTGAATGCCCTACTAGAAGATGTGTGTTGCACAAAATGTCCCTGGAATAACCAATTTGAAGTGCA
GATAGCAGTAAACGTAAGCTAATATGAATATTATTTAACTGTAATGTTTTAATATCGCTGGACATTACTA
ATAAACCCACTATAAACACATGTACATATGTATGTTTTGGCATACAATGAGTAGTTGGGGAAAAAATGTG
TAAAAGCACCGTGACCATCACAGCATAAAGATAACCAGCTGAAGTATCGAATATGAGTAACCCCCAAATT
GAATCACATGCCGCAACTGATAGGACCCATGGAAGTACACTCTTCATGGCGATATACAAGACACACACAA
GCACGAACACCCAGTTGCGGAGGAAATTCTCCGTAAATGAAAACCCAATCGGCGAACAATTCATACCCAT
ATATGGTAAAAGTTTTGAACGCGACTTGAGAGCGGAGAGCATTGCGGCTGATAAGGTTTTAGCGCTAAGC
GGGCTTTATAAAACGGGCTGCGGGACCAGTTTTCATATCACTACCGTTTGAGTTCTTGTGCTGTGTGGAT
ACTCCTCCCGACACAAAGCCGCTCCATCAGCCAGCAGTCGTCTAATCCAGAGACCCCGGATCGGGGTACC
AACATGGACGCACAAACACGACGACGTGAGCGTCGCGCTGAGAAACAAGCTCAATGGAAAGCTGCAAACG
GTGGATCTCCTCCACATATGGCTTACCCATACGATGTTCCAGATTACGCTCCTCCAAGCTTGATGTTGAT
TACCCAAATAATTATGAAACAAATTCGAGACTATCCCATTGTGTCCACAATAAGCATTGCCGTCAGCACT
GTCCTGGCCTCAGAGGTGATTTGGAAGCTGGTGCAGTGCTCGCGCAGCAAGCGAGAGAAGGCAAGCCGCG
TGCACGAAGTGATCATCTTCAATGAACTGGGCGAGATCTGTGCGGCGGTGCATATGCGCAACAGCAGCAT
GGGATCCCAGAAACCACAAGTGTCGCCCTGCTGCAACACGCATTGTTCGCTGCGGAATGTGGCCAAGATC
GTAGAGCAGATCGATCGGGCTGTATACTCCATTGACCTGGCCATATACACCTTCACCTCGCTTTTTTTGG
CGGATTCAATAAAGCGGGCCCTGCAGCGCGGCGTGATTATCCGGATCATCAGCGACGGGGAGATGGTCTA
CTCCAAAGGTTCTCAGATCAGTATGCTGGCACAATTGGGAGTTCCAGTTCGCGTCCCCATTACCACGAAC
TTGATGCACAACAAATTCTGCATAATCGACGGCTTCGAGCGCGTCGAGGAGATTCGTCTGCTGAGGAAGC
TCAAGTTTATGCGTCCGTGCTATAGCATCGTGATCAGCGGCTCCGTAAACTGGACGGCTCTTGGACTGGG
AGGCAATTGGGAGAACTGCATTATCACAGCTGACGACAAACTCACAGCCACGTTTCAGGCGGAATTCCAA
CGAATGTGGCGGGCTTTTGCGAAGACCGAGGGGAGCCAAATCCAGCTCAAGTAGGCGGCCGCTCGAGTCT
AGAGGGCCCGCGGTTCGAAGGTAAGCCTATCCCTAACCCTCTCCTCGGTCTCGATTCTACGCGTACCGGT
CATCATCACCATCACCATTGAGTTTAAACCCGCTGATCAGCCTCGACTGTGCCTTCTAAGGCCTGAGCTC
GCTGATCAGCCTCGATCGAGGATCCAGACATGATAAGATACATTGATGAGTTTGGACAAACCACAACTAG
AATGCAGTGAAAAAAATGCTTTATTTGTGAAATTTGTGATGCTATTGCTTTATTTGTAACCATTATAAGC
TGCAATAAACAAGTTAACAACAACAATTGCATTCATTTTATGTTTCAGGTTCAGGGGGAGGTGTGGGAGG
TTTTTTAAAGCAAGTAAAACCTCTACAAATGTGGTATGGCTGATTATGATCAGTCGACCGATGCCCTTGA
GAGCCTTCAACCCAGTCAGCTCCTTCCGGTGGGCGCGGGGCATGACTATCGTCGCCGCACTTATGACTGT
CTTCTTTATCATGCAACTCGTAGGACAGGTGCCGGCAGCGCTCTGGGTCATTTTCGGCGAGGACCGCTTT
CGCTGGAGCGCGACGATGATCGGCCTGTCGCTTGCGGTATTCGGAATCTTGCACGCCCTCGCTCAAGCCT
TCGTCACTGGTCCCGCCACCAAACGTTTCGGCGAGAAGCAGGCCATTATCGCCGGCATGGCGGCCGACGC
GCTGGGCTACGTCTTGCTGGCGTTCGCGACGCGAGGCTGGATGGCCTTCCCCATTATGATTCTTCTCGCT
TCCGGCGGCATCGGGATGCCCGCGTTGCAGGCCATGCTGTCCAGGCAGGTAGATGACGACCATCAGGGAC
AGCTTCAAGGCCAGCAAAAGGCCAGGAACCGTAAAAAGGCCGCGTTGCTGGCGTTTTTCCATAGGCTCCG
CCCCCCTGACGAGCATCACAAAAATCGACGCTCAAGTCAGAGGTGGCGAAACCCGACAGGACTATAAAGA
TACCAGGCGTTTCCCCCTGGAAGCTCCCTCGTGCGCTCTCCTGTTCCGACCCTGCCGCTTACCGGATACC
TGTCCGCCTTTCTCCCTTCGGGAAGCGTGGCGCTTTCTCATAGCTCACGCTGTAGGTATCTCAGTTCGGT
GTAGGTCGTTCGCTCCAAGCTGGGCTGTGTGCACGAACCCCCCGTTCAGCCCGACCGCTGCGCCTTATCC
GGTAACTATCGTCTTGAGTCCAACCCGGTAAGACACGACTTATCGCCACTGGCAGCAGCCACTGGTAACA
GGATTAGCAGAGCGAGGTATGTAGGCGGTGCTACAGAGTTCTTGAAGTGGTGGCCTAACTACGGCTACAC
TAGAAGGACAGTATTTGGTATCTGCGCTCTGCTGAAGCCAGTTACCTTCGGAAAAAGAGTTGGTAGCTCT
TGATCCGGCAAACAAACCACCGCTGGTAGCGGTGGTTTTTTTGTTTGCAAGCAGCAGATTACGCGCAGAA
AAAAAGGATCTCAAGAAGATCCTTTGATCTTTTCTACGGGGTCTGACGCTCAGTGGAACGAAAACTCACG
TTAAGGGATTTTGGTCATGAGATTATCAAAAAGGATCTTCACCTAGATCCTTTTAAATTAAAAATGAAGT
TTTAAATCAATCTAAAGTATATATGAGTAAACTTGGTCTGACAGTTACCAATGCTTAATCAGTGAGGCAC
CTATCTCAGCGATCTGTCTATTTCGTTCATCCATAGTTGCCTGACTCCCCGTCGTGTAGATAACTACGAT
ACGGGAGGGCTTACCATCTGGCCCCAGTGCTGCAATGATACCGCGAGACCCACGCTCACCGGCTCCAGAT
TTATCAGCAATAAACCAGCCAGCCGGAAGGGCCGAGCGCAGAAGTGGTCCTGCAACTTTATCCGCCTCCA
TCCAGTCTATTAATTGTTGCCGGGAAGCTAGAGTAAGTAGTTCGCCAGTTAATAGTTTGCGCAACGTTGT
TGCCATTGCTGCAGGCATCGTGGTGTCACGCTCGTCGTTTGGTATGGCTTCATTCAGCTCCGGTTCCCAA
CGATCAAGGCGAGTTACATGATCCCCCATGTTGTGCAAAAAAGCGGTTAGCTCCTTCGGTCCTCCGATCG
TTGTCAGAAGTAAGTTGGCCGCAGTGTTATCACTCATGGTTATGGCAGCACTGCATAATTCTCTTACTGT
CATGCCATCCGTAAGATGCTTTTCTGTGACTGGTGAGTACTCAACCAAGTCATTCTGAGAATAGTGTATG
CGGCGACCGAGTTGCTCTTGCCCGGCGTCAACACGGGATAATACCGCGCCACATAGCAGAACTTTAAAAG
TGCTCATCATTGGAAAACGTTCTTCGGGGCGAAAACTCTCAAGGATCTTACCGCTGTTGAGATCCAGTTC
GATGTAACCCACTCGTGCACCCAACTGATCTTCAGCATCTTTTACTTTCACCAGCGTTTCTGGGTGAGCA
AAAACAGGAAGGCAAAATGCCGCAAAAAAGGGAATAAGGGCGACACGGAAATGTTGAATACTCATACTCT
TCCTTTTTCAATATTATTGAAGCATTTATCAGGGTTATTGTCTCATGAGCGGATACATATTTGAATGTAT
TTAGAAAAATAAACAAATAGGGGTTCCGCGCACATTTCCCCGAAA
Features (pLannotate 1.2.2; 11 found; start..end, strand, type, name):
    135..2644    +  promoter       Ac5 promoter: Drosophila melanogaster actin 5C promoter
   2664..2729    +  CDS            N (fragment): REGN_LAMBD - Experimental evidence at protein level: Swiss-Prot protein existence level 1. Plays a role as a transcriptional antitermination factor that allows the virus to initiate its lytic phase. Activates expression of the delayed viral early genes by modifying host RNA polymerase (RNAP) into a form that is resistant to termination signals. This antitermination function requires the host NusA protein which serves to stabilize the interaction between antitermination protein N and host RNA polymerase. From Escherichia phage lambda (Bacteriophage lambda).
   2754..2780    +  CDS            3xHA (fragment): three tandem HA epitope tags
   2793..3551    +  CDS            zuc: ZUC_DROME - Experimental evidence at protein level: Swiss-Prot protein existence level 1. Cardiolipin hydrolase present at the mitochondrial outer membrane required for piRNA metabolic process. Acts by catalyzing the hydrolysis of cardiolipin (diphosphatidylglycerol) to form phosphatidate (phosphatidic acid or PA) at the mitochondrial outer membrane surface, promoting the piRNA metabolic process. Plays a key role in primary biogenesis of piRNAs and is required during oogenesis to repress transposable elements and prevent their mobilization. piRNAs mediate the repression of transposable element
   3590..3631    +  CDS            V5 tag: epitope tag from simian virus 5
   3731..3865    -  polyA_signal   SV40 poly(A) signal: SV40 polyadenylation signal
   3888..3972    -  CDS            large T antigen (fragment): large T antigen from SV40 (simian virus 40)
   3973..4420    +  CDS            TcR (fragment): tetracycline efflux protein; tet; confers resistance to tetracycline
   4466..5054    -  rep_origin     ori: high-copy-number ColE1/pMB1/pBR322/pUC origin of replication
   5225..6085    -  CDS            AmpR: β-lactamase; bla; confers resistance to ampicillin, carbenicillin, and related antibiotics
   6086..6190    -  promoter       AmpR promoter: bla
