[The description below was written by a language model from this plasmid's Addgene catalogue record and pLannotate feature annotations shown in this document.]
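Description:
pAc5.1B-lambdaN-HA-DmZuc_B is an insect-cell expression plasmid for producing Drosophila melanogaster Zucchini (zuc, CG12314) as an N-terminally tagged fusion protein. The catalogue lists the backbone as unknown, although the name and the annotated parts point to a pAc5.1-type vector. In bacteria it is maintained through a ColE1/pUC-family origin and selected with ampicillin via the bla gene and its own promoter. The record lists it as low copy even though the origin is annotated as a high-copy type. Short fragments of a tetracycline resistance gene and of SV40 large T antigen are also annotated, and these appear to be non-functional backbone remnants. No marker for selection in insect cells is annotated, which suggests transient transfection or co-selection with a separate plasmid.

Expression is driven by the constitutive Drosophila actin 5C promoter. Downstream lie a short fragment of the bacteriophage lambda N protein, a single-HA-sized epitope segment (annotated as a fragment of 3xHA) and the zuc open reading frame, which the depositor derived from an NCBI reference transcript. An SV40 polyadenylation signal follows the cassette. A vector-encoded V5 tag sits after the insert, but the record does not show whether it is translated in frame or cut off by a stop codon. The lambda N peptide binds boxB RNA hairpins, so such fusions are commonly used to tether a protein to a boxB-containing reporter mRNA and test its effect on that transcript, while HA allows detection or immunoprecipitation. The record itself states only insect expression of DmZuc. Zucchini is a mitochondrial outer membrane protein required for primary piRNA biogenesis and transposon repression. The sequencing-derived and depositor sequences differ slightly in length (6,205 versus 6,229 nt) but carry the same feature set.
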