Addgene plasmid #145949: pAc5.1B-lambdaN-HA-DmZuc_B
Purpose: Insect Expression of DmZuc
Depositing lab: Elisa Izaurralde. Depositing organization: Max Planck Institute for Developmental Biology.
Backbone
  Vector backbone: Unknown
  Vector type: Insect Expression
Growth in bacteria
  Bacterial resistance: Ampicillin, 100 μg/mL
  Growth temperature: 37°C
  Growth strain: DH5alpha
  Copy number: Low Copy
Gene/Insert
  Gene/Insert name: DmZuc
  Species: D. melanogaster (fly)
  Entrez Gene: zuc (a.k.a. Dmel_CG12314, CG12314, Dmel\CG12314, MitoPLD, ZUC, Zuc)
  Cloning method: Unknown
Terms and licenses: Academic/Nonprofit Terms; Industry Terms: Not Available to Industry
Depositor comments: ORF extracted from NCBI: NM_135686.2 Plasmids from this collection were made available to the research community and donated after the lab closed. Please note that the sequence provided by the depositing laboratory may be theoretical/predicted or based on Sanger sequencing results. There may be discrepancies between sequencing results obtained by Addgene and the depositor sequence. If an Addgene verified sequence is not available, please contact before placing your order to request that our lab fully sequence the plasmid.
How to cite: pAc5.1B-lambdaN-HA-DmZuc_B was a gift from Elisa Izaurralde (Addgene plasmid # 145949 ; http://n2t.net/addgene:145949 ; RRID:Addgene_145949)
